Addgene plasmid #223291: pTag4C_GRIN2A-delPBM(SDV)-CTEV-2xHA
Purpose: constitutive expression of GRIN2A without PDZ binding motif - CTEV fusion
Depositing lab: Michael Wehr. Publication: Polypharmacological profiling across protein target families and cellular pathways using the multiplexed cell-based assay platform safetyProfiler reveals efficacy, potency and side effects of drugs. Popovic L, Brankatschk B, Palladino G, Rossner MJ, Wehr MC. Biomed Pharmacother. 2024 Nov;180:117523. doi: 10.1016/j.biopha.2024.117523. Epub 2024 Oct 14. PubMed 39405910.
Backbone
  Vector backbone: pTag4C
  Vector type: Mammalian Expression
Growth in bacteria
  Bacterial resistance: Kanamycin, 50 μg/mL
  Growth temperature: 37°C
  Growth strain: DH5alpha
  Copy number: High Copy
Gene/Insert
  Gene/Insert name: GRIN2A without PBM - CTEV
  Species: H. sapiens (human)
  Mutation: deleted PBM
  Entrez Gene: GRIN2A (a.k.a. EPND, FESD, GluN2A, LKS, NMDAR2A, NR2A)
  Tag / fusion protein: 2xHA (C terminal on insert); FLAG (C terminal on backbone)
  Cloning method: Restriction Enzyme; 5′ cloning site AgeI (unknown if destroyed); 3′ cloning site XhoI (unknown if destroyed)
Terms and licenses: Academic/Nonprofit Terms; Industry Terms: Not Available to Industry
How to cite: pTag4C_GRIN2A-delPBM(SDV)-CTEV-2xHA was a gift from Michael Wehr (Addgene plasmid # 223291 ; http://n2t.net/addgene:223291 ; RRID:Addgene_223291)
