[The description below was written by a language model from this plasmid's Addgene catalogue record and pLannotate feature annotations shown in this document.]
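Description:
pTag4C_GRIN2A-delPBM(SDV)-CTEV-2xHA is a 9,140-nt mammalian expression plasmid built on the pTag4C backbone for constitutive expression of human GRIN2A, the GluN2A subunit of the NMDA-type glutamate receptor, fused to a C-terminal fragment of tobacco etch virus protease (CTEV). It is maintained in E. coli through a high-copy ColE1/pUC origin and selected with kanamycin. The NeoR/KanR gene lies behind tandem bacterial (AmpR-type) and SV40 early promoters and is terminated by an HSV TK poly(A) signal, so the same marker can also confer G418 resistance in mammalian cells. An f1 origin is also present.

The expression cassette is driven by the CMV immediate early enhancer and promoter. The GRIN2A coding sequence is flanked by attB1 and attB2 sites, which suggests the open reading frame was introduced by Gateway recombination, although the catalogue lists restriction cloning with AgeI and XhoI. The receptor subunit lacks its PDZ binding motif (PBM), the terminal SDV residues indicated in the plasmid name. This deletion would be expected to abolish interactions with PDZ-domain scaffold proteins. Downstream, the table annotates the TEV protease fragment, then HA epitopes (2xHA per the record), and a backbone FLAG sequence listed as a C-terminal tag. The table alone does not confirm that the FLAG is translated in frame. SV40-derived sequences including a small t intron fragment and the SV40 poly(A) signal complete the transcription unit, and T3 and T7 promoters flank the insert region.

A CTEV fusion is characteristic of split-TEV complementation assays, in which protease activity is restored when a partner carrying the N-terminal fragment is brought close. The associated publication describes multiplexed cell-based profiling of drug effects on targets and pathways, but the record does not name the partner construct.
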