Features (pLannotate 1.2.2; 24 found; start..end, strand, type, name):
     67..370     +  enhancer       CMV enhancer: human cytomegalovirus immediate early enhancer
    371..574     +  promoter       CMV promoter: human cytomegalovirus (CMV) immediate early promoter
    620..638     +  promoter       T3 promoter: promoter for bacteriophage T3 RNA polymerase
    651..676     +  misc_feature   MCS (fragment): pBluescript multiple cloning site
    682..706     +  protein_bind   attB1: mutant version of attB; recombination site for the Gateway® BP reaction BP Clonase™
    712..5082    +  CDS            GRIN2A: NMDE1_HUMAN - Also known as NMDAR2A. Experimental evidence at protein level: Swiss-Prot protein existence level 1. Component of NMDA receptor complexes that function as heterotetrameric, ligand-gated ion channels with high calcium permeability and voltage-dependent sensitivity to magnesium. Channel activation requires binding of the neurotransmitter glutamate to the epsilon subunit, glycine binding to the zeta subunit, plus membrane depolarization to eliminate channel inhibition by Mg(2+) (PubMed:8768735, PubMed:26919761, PubMed:26875626, PubMed:28105280). Sensitivity to glutamate and channel
   5084..5108    -  protein_bind   attB2: mutant version of attB; recombination site for the Gateway® BP reaction BP Clonase™
   5146..5445    +  CDS            TEV protease (fragment): tobacco etch virus protease (Kapust et al., 2001)
   5458..5514    +  CDS            3xHA (fragment): three tandem HA epitope tags
   5524..5556    +  misc_feature   MCS (fragment): pBluescript multiple cloning site
   5565..5588    +  CDS            3xFLAG (fragment): three tandem FLAG® epitope tags
   5642..5660    -  promoter       T7 promoter: promoter for bacteriophage T7 RNA polymerase
   5670..5709    +  CDS            lacZα (fragment): LacZα fragment of β-galactosidase; lacZ fragment
   5719..5774    +  intron         small t intron (fragment): SV40 (simian virus 40) small t antigen intron
   5774..5911    +  CDS            large T antigen (fragment): large T antigen from SV40 (simian virus 40)
   5934..6055    +  polyA_signal   SV40 poly(A) signal: SV40 polyadenylation signal
   6089..6517    -  rep_origin     f1 ori (sequence partly withheld): f1 bacteriophage origin of replication; arrow indicates direction of (+) strand synthesis
   6544..6646    +  promoter       AmpR promoter: bla
   6650..7007    +  promoter       SV40 promoter: SV40 enhancer and early promoter
   7042..7836    +  CDS            NeoR/KanR: aminoglycoside phosphotransferase from Tn5; aph(3')-II (or nptII); confers resistance to neomycin, kanamycin, and G418 (Geneticin®)
   7857..8009    +  CDS            ble (fragment): BLE_KLEPN - Experimental evidence at protein level: Swiss-Prot protein existence level 1. Binding protein with a strong affinity to the bleomycin family of antibiotics. Binds to CL990; an antimitotic-antibiotic compound. From Klebsiella pneumoniae.
   8068..8115    +  polyA_signal   HSV TK poly(A) signal: herpes simplex virus thymidine kinase polyadenylation signal (Cole and Stacy, 1985)
   8206..8222    -  polyA_signal   bGH poly(A) signal (fragment): bovine growth hormone polyadenylation signal
   8444..9032    +  rep_origin     ori: high-copy-number ColE1/pMB1/pBR322/pUC origin of replication
>Addgene plasmid #223291 | pTag4C_GRIN2A-delPBM(SDV)-CTEV-2xHA | addgene full sequence | sequence record 449418 | Addgene NGS Result
ATGCATTAGTTATTAATAGTAATCAATTACGGGGTCATTAGTTCATAGCCCATATATGGAGTTCCGCGTT
ACATAACTTACGGTAAATGGCCCGCCTGGCTGACCGCCCAACGACCCCCGCCCATTGACGTCAATAATGA
CGTATGTTCCCATAGTAACGCCAATAGGGACTTTCCATTGACGTCAATGGGTGGAGTATTTACGGTAAAC
TGCCCACTTGGCAGTACATCAAGTGTATCATATGCCAAGTACGCCCCCTATTGACGTCAATGACGGTAAA
TGGCCCGCCTGGCATTATGCCCAGTACATGACCTTATGGGACTTTCCTACTTGGCAGTACATCTACGTAT
TAGTCATCGCTATTACCATGGTGATGCGGTTTTGGCAGTACATCAATGGGCGTGGATAGCGGTTTGACTC
ACGGGGATTTCCAAGTCTCCACCCCATTGACGTCAATGGGAGTTTGTTTTGGCACCAAAATCAACGGGAC
TTTCCAAAATGTCGTAACAACTCCGCCCCATTGACGCAAATGGGCGGTAGGCGTGTACGGTGGGAGGTCT
ATATAAGCAGAGCTGGTTTAGTGAACCGTCAGATCCGCTAGCGATTACGCCAAGCTCGAAATTAACCCTC
ACTAAAGGGAACAAAAGCTGGAGCTCCACCGCGGTGGCGGCCGCTCGATCAACAAGTTTGTACAAAAAAG
CAGGCTCCACCATGGGCAGAGTGGGCTATTGGACCCTGCTGGTGCTGCCGGCCCTTCTGGTCTGGCGCGG
TCCGGCGCCGAGCGCGGCGGCGGAGAAGGGTCCCCCCGCGCTAAATATTGCGGTGATGCTGGGTCACAGC
CACGACGTGACAGAGCGCGAACTTCGAACACTGTGGGGCCCCGAGCAGGCGGCGGGGCTGCCCCTGGACG
TGAACGTGGTAGCTCTGCTGATGAACCGCACCGACCCCAAGAGCCTCATCACGCACGTGTGCGACCTCAT
GTCCGGGGCACGCATCCACGGCCTCGTGTTTGGGGACGACACGGACCAGGAGGCCGTAGCCCAGATGCTG
GATTTTATCTCCTCCCACACCTTCGTCCCCATCTTGGGCATTCATGGGGGCGCATCTATGATCATGGCTG
ACAAGGATCCGACGTCTACCTTCTTCCAGTTTGGAGCGTCCATCCAGCAGCAAGCCACGGTCATGCTGAA
GATCATGCAGGATTATGACTGGCATGTCTTCTCCCTGGTGACCACTATCTTCCCTGGCTACAGGGAATTC
ATCAGCTTCGTCAAGACCACAGTGGACAACAGCTTTGTGGGCTGGGACATGCAGAATGTGATCACACTGG
ACACTTCCTTTGAGGATGCAAAGACACAAGTCCAGCTGAAGAAGATCCACTCTTCTGTCATCTTGCTCTA
CTGTTCCAAAGACGAGGCTGTTCTCATTCTGAGTGAGGCCCGCTCCCTTGGCCTCACCGGGTATGATTTC
TTCTGGATTGTCCCCAGCTTGGTCTCTGGGAACACGGAGCTCATCCCAAAAGAGTTTCCATCGGGACTCA
TTTCTGTCTCCTACGATGACTGGGACTACAGCCTGGAGGCGAGAGTGAGGGACGGCATTGGCATCCTAAC
CACCGCTGCATCTTCTATGCTGGAGAAGTTCTCCTACATCCCCGAGGCCAAGGCCAGCTGCTACGGGCAG
ATGGAGAGGCCAGAGGTCCCGATGCACACCTTGCACCCATTTATGGTCAATGTTACATGGGATGGCAAAG
ACTTATCCTTCACTGAGGAAGGCTACCAGGTGCACCCCAGGCTGGTGGTGATTGTGCTGAACAAAGACCG
GGAATGGGAAAAGGTGGGCAAGTGGGAGAACCATACGCTGAGCCTGAGGCACGCCGTGTGGCCCAGGTAC
AAGTCCTTCTCCGACTGTGAGCCGGATGACAACCATCTCAGCATCGTCACCCTGGAGGAGGCCCCATTCG
TCATCGTGGAAGACATAGACCCCCTGACCGAGACGTGTGTGAGGAACACCGTGCCATGTCGGAAGTTCGT
CAAAATCAACAATTCAACCAATGAGGGGATGAATGTGAAGAAATGCTGCAAGGGGTTCTGCATTGATATT
CTGAAGAAGCTTTCCAGAACTGTGAAGTTTACTTACGACCTCTATCTGGTGACCAATGGGAAGCATGGCA
AGAAAGTTAACAATGTGTGGAATGGAATGATCGGTGAAGTGGTCTATCAACGGGCAGTCATGGCAGTTGG
CTCGCTCACCATCAATGAGGAACGTTCTGAAGTGGTGGACTTCTCTGTGCCCTTTGTGGAAACGGGAATC
AGTGTCATGGTTTCAAGAAGTAATGGCACCGTCTCACCTTCTGCTTTTCTAGAACCATTCAGCGCCTCTG
TCTGGGTGATGATGTTTGTGATGCTGCTCATTGTTTCTGCCATAGCTGTTTTTGTCTTTGAATACTTCAG
CCCTGTTGGATACAACAGAAACTTAGCCAAAGGGAAAGCACCCCATGGGCCTTCTTTTACAATTGGAAAA
GCTATATGGCTTCTTTGGGGCCTGGTGTTCAATAACTCCGTGCCTGTCCAGAATCCTAAAGGGACCACCA
GCAAGATCATGGTATCTGTATGGGCCTTCTTCGCTGTCATATTCCTGGCTAGCTACACAGCCAATCTGGC
TGCCTTCATGATCCAAGAGGAATTTGTGGACCAAGTGACCGGCCTCAGTGACAAAAAGTTTCAGAGACCT
CATGACTATTCCCCACCTTTTCGATTTGGGACAGTGCCTAATGGAAGCACGGAGAGAAACATTCGGAATA
ACTATCCCTACATGCATCAGTACATGACCAAATTTAATCAGAAAGGAGTAGAGGACGCCTTGGTCAGCCT
GAAAACGGGGAAGCTGGACGCTTTCATCTACGATGCCGCAGTCTTGAATTACAAGGCTGGGAGGGATGAA
GGCTGCAAGCTGGTGACCATCGGGAGTGGGTACATCTTTGCCACCACCGGTTATGGAATTGCCCTTCAGA
AAGGCTCTCCTTGGAAGAGGCAGATCGACCTGGCCTTGCTTCAGTTTGTGGGTGATGGTGAGATGGAGGA
GCTGGAGACCCTGTGGCTCACTGGGATCTGCCACAACGAGAAGAACGAGGTGATGAGCAGCCAGCTGGAC
ATTGACAACATGGCGGGCGTATTCTACATGCTGGCTGCCGCCATGGCCCTTAGCCTCATCACCTTCATCT
GGGAGCACCTCTTCTACTGGAAGCTGCGCTTCTGTTTCACGGGCGTGTGCTCCGACCGGCCTGGGTTGCT
CTTCTCCATCAGCAGGGGCATCTACAGCTGCATTCATGGAGTGCACATTGAAGAAAAGAAGAAGTCTCCA
GACTTCAATCTGACGGGATCCCAGAGCAACATGTTAAAACTCCTCCGGTCAGCCAAAAACATTTCCAGCA
TGTCCAACATGAACTCCTCAAGAATGGACTCACCCAAAAGAGCTGCTGACTTCATCCAAAGAGGTTCCCT
CATCATGGACATGGTTTCAGATAAGGGGAATTTGATGTACTCAGACAACAGGTCCTTTCAGGGGAAAGAG
AGCATTTTTGGAGACAACATGAACGAACTCCAAACATTTGTGGCCAACCGGCAGAAGGATAACCTCAATA
ACTATGTATTCCAGGGACAACATCCTCTTACTCTCAATGAGTCCAACCCTAACACGGTGGAGGTGGCCGT
GAGCACAGAATCCAAAGCGAACTCTAGACCCCGGCAGCTGTGGAAGAAATCCGTGGATTCCATACGCCAG
GATTCACTATCCCAGAATCCAGTCTCCCAGAGGGATGAGGCAACAGCAGAGAATAGGACCCACTCCCTAA
AGAGCCCTAGGTATCTTCCAGAAGAGATGGCCCACTCTGACATTTCAGAAACGTCAAATCGGGCCACGTG
CCACAGGGAACCTGACAACAGTAAGAACCACAAAACCAAGGACAACTTTAAAAGGTCAGTGGCCTCCAAA
TACCCCAAGGACTGTAGTGAGGTCGAGCGCACCTACCTGAAAACCAAATCAAGCTCCCCTAGAGACAAGA
TCTACACTATAGATGGTGAGAAGGAGCCTGGTTTCCACTTAGATCCACCCCAGTTTGTTGAAAATGTGAC
CCTGCCCGAGAACGTGGACTTCCCGGACCCCTACCAGGATCCCAGTGAAAACTTCCGCAAGGGGGACTCC
ACGCTGCCAATGAACCGGAACCCCTTGCATAATGAAGAGGGGCTTTCCAACAACGACCAGTATAAACTCT
ACTCCAAGCACTTCACCTTGAAAGACAAGGGTTCCCCGCACAGTGAGACCAGCGAGCGATACCGGCAGAA
CTCCACGCACTGCAGAAGCTGCCTTTCCAACATGCCCACCTATTCAGGCCACTTCACCATGAGGTCCCCC
TTCAAGTGCGATGCCTGCCTGCGGATGGGGAACCTCTATGACATCGATGAAGACCAGATGCTTCAGGAGA
CAGGTAACCCAGCCACCGGGGAGCAGGTCTACCAGCAGGACTGGGCACAGAACAATGCCCTTCAATTACA
AAAGAACAAGCTAAGGATTAGCCGTCAGCATTCCTACGATAACATTGTCGACAAACCTAGGGAGCTAGAC
CTTAGCAGGCCCTCCCGGAGCATAAGCCTCAAGGACAGGGAACGGCTTCTGGAGGGAAATTTTTACGGCA
GCCTGTTTAGTGTCCCCTCAAGCAAACTCTCGGGGAAAAAAAGCTCCCTTTTCCCCCAAGGTCTGGAGGA
CAGCAAGAGGAGCAAGTCTCTCTTGCCAGACCACACCTCCGATAACCCTTTCCTCCACTCCCACAGGGAT
GACCAACGCTTGGTTATTGGGAGATGCCCCTCGGACCCTTACAAACACTCGTTGCCATCCCAGGCGGTGA
ATGACAGCTATCTTCGGTCGTCCTTGAGGTCAACGGCATCGTACTGTTCCAGGGACAGTCGGGGCCACAA
TGATGTGTATATTTCGGAGCATGTTATGCCTTATGCTGCAAATAAGAATAATATGTACTCTACCCCCAGG
GTTTTAAATTCCTGCAGCAATAGACGCGTGTACAAGAAAATGGACCCAGCTTTCTTGTACAAAGTGGTTG
ATCGAGGAGGTGGAGGTAGCGGAGGTGGAGGTAGCAAGAGCATGTCTAGCATGGTGTCAGACACTAGCTG
CACATTCCCTTCATCTGATGGTATATTCTGGAAGCATTGGATTCAAACCAAGGATGGGCAGTGTGGCAGT
CCATTAGTATCAACTAGAGATGGGTTCATTGTTGGTATACACTCAGCATCGAATTTCACCAACACAAACA
ATTATTTCACAAGCGTGCCGAAAAACTTCATGGAATTGTTGACAAATCAGGAGGCGCAGCAGTGGGTTAG
TGGTTGGCGATTAAACGCTGACTCAGTATTGTGGGGGGGCCATAAAGTTTTCATGCCCAAACCTGGCTAC
CCATACGATGTTCCTGACTATGCGGGCTATCCCTATGACGTCCCGGACTATGCATGAAAGGGCGAATTCG
ATATCAAGCTTATCGATACCGTCGACAACTCGAGGATTACAAGGATGACGACGATAAGTAGGGCCCGGTA
CCTTAATTAATTAAGGTACCAGGTAAGTGTACCCAATTCGCCCTATAGTGAGTCGTATTACAATTCACTC
GATCGCCCTTCCCAACAGTTGCGCAGCCTGAATGGCGAATGGAGATCCAATTTTTAAGTGTATAATGTGT
TAAACTACTGATTCTAATTGTTTGTGTATTTTAGATTCACAGTCCCAAGGCTCATTTCAGGCCCCTCAGT
CCTCACAGTCTGTTCATGATCATAATCAGCCATACCACATTTGTAGAGGTTTTACTTGCTTTAAAAAACC
TCCCACACCTCCCCCTGAACCTGAAACATAAAATGAATGCAATTGTTGTTGTTAACTTGTTTATTGCAGC
TTATAATGGTTACAAATAAAGCAATAGCATCACAAATTTCACAAATAAAGCATTTTTTTCACTGCATTCT
AGTTGTGGTTTGTCCAAACTCATCAATGTATCTTAACGCGTAAATTGTAAGCGTTAATATTTTGTTAAAA
TTCGCGTTAAATTTTTGTTAAATCAGCTCATTTTTTAACCAATAGGCCGAAATCGGCAAAATCCCTTATA
AATCAAAAGAATAGACCGAGATAGGGT
[37 nt withheld, positions 6188-6224]
AAAGAACGTGGACTCCAACGTCAAAGG
[49 nt withheld, positions 6252-6300]
T
[91 nt withheld, positions 6302-6392]
G
[124 nt withheld, positions 6394-6517]
CAGGTGGCACTTTTCGGGGAAATGTGCGCGGAACCCCTATTTGTTTATTTTTCTAAATACATTCAAATAT
GTATCCGCTCATGAGACAATAACCCTGATAAATGCTTCAATAATATTGAAAAAGGAAGAATCCTGAGGCG
GAAAGAACCAGCTGTGGAATGTGTGTCAGTTAGGGTGTGGAAAGTCCCCAGGCTCCCCAGCAGGCAGAAG
TATGCAAAGCATGCATCTCAATTAGTCAGCAACCAGGTGTGGAAAGTCCCCAGGCTCCCCAGCAGGCAGA
AGTATGCAAAGCATGCATCTCAATTAGTCAGCAACCATAGTCCCGCCCCTAACTCCGCCCATCCCGCCCC
TAACTCCGCCCAGTTCCGCCCATTCTCCGCCCCATGGCTGACTAATTTTTTTTATTTATGCAGAGGCCGA
GGCCGCCTCGGCCTCTGAGCTATTCCAGAAGTAGTGAGGAGGCTTTTTTGGAGGCCTAGGCTTTTGCAAA
GATCGATCAAGAGACAGGATGAGGATCGTTTCGCATGATTGAACAAGATGGATTGCACGCAGGTTCTCCG
GCCGCTTGGGTGGAGAGGCTATTCGGCTATGACTGGGCACAACAGACAATCGGCTGCTCTGATGCCGCCG
TGTTCCGGCTGTCAGCGCAGGGGCGCCCGGTTCTTTTTGTCAAGACCGACCTGTCCGGTGCCCTGAATGA
ACTGCAAGACGAGGCAGCGCGGCTATCGTGGCTGGCCACGACGGGCGTTCCTTGCGCAGCTGTGCTCGAC
GTTGTCACTGAAGCGGGAAGGGACTGGCTGCTATTGGGCGAAGTGCCGGGGCAGGATCTCCTGTCATCTC
ACCTTGCTCCTGCCGAGAAAGTATCCATCATGGCTGATGCAATGCGGCGGCTGCATACGCTTGATCCGGC
TACCTGCCCATTCGACCACCAAGCGAAACATCGCATCGAGCGAGCACGTACTCGGATGGAAGCCGGTCTT
GTCGATCAGGATGATCTGGACGAAGAACATCAGGGGCTCGCGCCAGCCGAACTGTTCGCCAGGCTCAAGG
CGAGCATGCCCGACGGCGAGGATCTCGTCGTGACCCATGGCGATGCCTGCTTGCCGAATATCATGGTGGA
AAATGGCCGCTTTTCTGGATTCATCGACTGTGGCCGGCTGGGTGTGGCGGACCGCTATCAGGACATAGCG
TTGGCTACCCGTGATATTGCTGAAGAACTTGGCGGCGAATGGGCTGACCGCTTCCTCGTGCTTTACGGTA
TCGCCGCTCCCGATTCGCAGCGCATCGCCTTCTATCGCCTTCTTGACGAGTTCTTCTGAGCGGGACTCTG
GGGTTCGAAATGACCGACCAAGCGACGCCCAACCTGCCATCACGAGATTTCGATTCCACCGCCGCCTTCT
ATGAAAGGTTGGGCTTCGGAATCGTTTTCCGGGACGCCGGCTGGATGATCCTCCAGCGCGGGGATCTCAT
GCTGGAGTTCTTCGCCCACCCTAGGGGGAGGCTAACTGAAACACGGAAGGAGACAATACCGGAAGGAACC
CGCGCTATGACGGCAATAAAAAGACAGAATAAAACGCACGGTGTTGGGTCGTTTGTTCATAAACGCGGGG
TTCGGTCCCAGGGCTGGCACTCTGTCGATACCCCACCGAGACCCCATTGGGGCCAATACGCCCGCGTTTC
TTCCTTTTCCCCACCCCACCCCCCAAGTTCGGGTGAAGGCCCAGGGCTCGCAGCCAACGTCGGGGCGGCA
GGCCCTGCCATAGCCTCAGGTTACTCATATATACTTTAGATTGATTTAAAACTTCATTTTTAATTTAAAA
GGATCTAGGTGAAGATCCTTTTTGATAATCTCATGACCAAAATCCCTTAACGTGAGTTTTCGTTCCACTG
AGCGTCAGACCCCGTAGAAAAGATCAAAGGATCTTCTTGAGATCCTTTTTTTCTGCGCGTAATCTGCTGC
TTGCAAACAAAAAAACCACCGCTACCAGCGGTGGTTTGTTTGCCGGATCAAGAGCTACCAACTCTTTTTC
CGAAGGTAACTGGCTTCAGCAGAGCGCAGATACCAAATACTGTTCTTCTAGTGTAGCCGTAGTTAGGCCA
CCACTTCAAGAACTCTGTAGCACCGCCTACATACCTCGCTCTGCTAATCCTGTTACCAGTGGCTGCTGCC
AGTGGCGATAAGTCGTGTCTTACCGGGTTGGACTCAAGACGATAGTTACCGGATAAGGCGCAGCGGTCGG
GCTGAACGGGGGGTTCGTGCACACAGCCCAGCTTGGAGCGAACGACCTACACCGAACTGAGATACCTACA
GCGTGAGCTATGAGAAAGCGCCACGCTTCCCGAAGGGAGAAAGGCGGACAGGTATCCGGTAAGCGGCAGG
GTCGGAACAGGAGAGCGCACGAGGGAGCTTCCAGGGGGAAACGCCTGGTATCTTTATAGTCCTGTCGGGT
TTCGCCACCTCTGACTTGAGCGTCGATTTTTGTGATGCTCGTCAGGGGGGCGGAGCCTATGGAAAAACGC
CAGCAACGCGGCCTTTTTACGGTTCCTGGCCTTTTGCTGGCCTTTTGCTCACATGTTCTTTCCTGCGTTA
TCCCCTGATTCTGTGGATAACCGTATTACCGCC
